>Addgene plasmid #60985 | pMTB-Multibow-mB | addgene partial sequence | sequence record 102816 | pMTBF2 5'-tttagggagtggtcctggtg-3'
TGTTCCTTTTTACTGAGCCCTACGACTCTGGCTGAGTGCCACACCGCCGGCAGCCGCAAAGCGGCTCAAA
CCATTGCCTTTTATGGTAATAATGAGAGAATGCAGAGGGACTTCCTTTGTCTGGCATATCTGAGGCGCGC
GCTGTCACTAGCGCCCACCAGCGGTCAGACTGTAGAATGCAGAGCAAAACAGGAAGTTGACTCCAGATGG
TCACATGCTTGCTGAAACNCCTCTCCCTGGCAGCAGTGCAATTCTAACAGTTTCCCTTTCTTTTACAGTT
CGCCATCCTAGGCCTATTTAGGTGACACTATAGAAGAGTACAAGCTACTTGTTCTTTTTGCAGGATCCGC
CACCATGACTAGCTCGAGATAACTTCGTATAGTATACCTTATACGAAGTTATCGAGCTCATAACTTCGTA
TAGGATACTTTATACGAAGTTATAACTCGAGATAACTTCGTATAGCATACATTATACGAAGTTATACCGG
CAGATCTCGCCACCATGGTGAGTGTGATTAAACCAGAGATGAAGATGAAGTACTTCATGGACGGCTCCGT
CAATGGGCATGAGTTCACAGTTGAA
