>Addgene plasmid #60985 | pMTB-Multibow-mB | addgene partial sequence | sequence record 104434 | Multibow-fwd 5'-gccaccacctgttcctgtag-3'
GGATAACTTCGTATAGGATACTTTATACGAAGTTATTGATCAATTCACAGCCACCATGCTGTGCTGCATC
AGAAGAACTAAACCGGTTGAGAAGAATGAAGAGGCCGATCAGGAGCTGCAGTCGACGGTACCGCGGGCCC
GGGATCCACCGGTCGCCACCATGGGAGCGCCAGCTGGAGGTGCAGGTGCAGCAATGGTGAGCAAGGGCGA
GGAGCTGTTCACCGGGGTGGTGCCCATCCTGGTCGAGCTGGACGGCGACGTAAACGGCCACAAGTTCAGC
GTGAGGGGCGAGGGCGAGGGCGATGCCACCAACGGCAAGCTGACCCTGAAGTTCATCTGCACCACCGGCA
AGCTGCCCGTGCCCTGGCCCACCCTCGTGACCACCCTGAGCCACGGCGTGCAGTGCTTCGCCCGCTACCC
CGACCACATGAAGCAGCACGACTTCTTCAAGTCCGCCATGCCCGAAGGCTACGTCCAGGAGCGCACCATC
TTCTTCAAGGACGACGGC
