[The description below was written by a language model from this plasmid's Addgene catalogue record.]
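Description:
pMTB-Multibow-mB is a zebrafish transgenesis plasmid built on the pMTB backbone, which carries Tol2 transposon sites so that the cassette between them can be integrated into the fish genome by Tol2 transposase. In bacteria it is selected with ampicillin and is recorded as a low-copy plasmid. The record does not name the origin of replication, and no feature table is available to confirm the exact order of elements.

The payload is EBFP2, a synthetic enhanced blue fluorescent protein, fused at its N terminus to a membrane-targeting tag so that the signal outlines cells rather than filling the cytoplasm. Expression is driven by the Bactin2 (beta-actin 2) promoter, generally used for broad expression in zebrafish. The coding region is embedded among repeated loxP recombination sites arranged so that the fluorescent protein is initially not expressed. When Cre recombinase acts, the cassette resolves permanently into either an ON or an OFF configuration. The plasmid is one member of the Multibow set, in which constructs encoding different fluorescent proteins each make an independent binary choice. Together these choices give each recombined cell a heritable, digital combination of colours that serves as a spectral barcode for cell and lineage tracing.

The depositor notes that the repetitive loxP sites make these constructs prone to recombination in E. coli, which leads to instability, low yields and sometimes poor-quality sequencing reads. The variable region is best verified with a primer that anneals at its end, because reads from the SP6 primer may not extend far enough to reach it.
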