Addgene plasmid #60985: pMTB-Multibow-mB
Purpose: Part of Multibow set of constructs--each FP gene is initially not expressed and then adopts a permanent ON or OFF status upon Cre-mediated recombination. Encodes membrane bound EBFP2.
Depositing lab: Sean Megason. Depositing organization: Harvard Medical School. Publication: Multibow: digital spectral barcodes for cell tracing. Xiong F, Obholzer ND, Noche RR, Megason SG. PLoS One. 2015 May 26;10(5):e0127822. doi: 10.1371/journal.pone.0127822. eCollection 2015. PONE-D-14-56414 PubMed 26010570.
Backbone
  Vector backbone: pMTB
  Vector type: Zebrafish
Growth in bacteria
  Bacterial resistance: Ampicillin, 100 μg/mL
  Growth temperature: 37°C
  Growth strain: Stbl3
  Copy number: Low Copy
Gene/Insert
  Gene/Insert name: EBFP2
  Species: Synthetic
  Promoter: Bactin2
  Tag / fusion protein: membrane tag (N terminal on insert)
  Cloning method: Gibson Cloning
  Sequencing primers: 5′ SP6; 3′ CAGCAGGACCATTTATCATGCTGCTGC
Terms and licenses: Academic/Nonprofit Terms; Industry Terms: Not Available to Industry
Depositor comments: Multibow constructs contain repetitive loxP sites that make these constructs prone to recombination. The constructs display a few issues with bacterial stability and sequencing that need to be considered when amplifying, storing and using them. First, in our hands Multibow constructs have displayed instability in E.coli cultures and had low yield in Maxi/Midi-preps. Mini-prep is recommended to harvest Multibow constructs. For transformation, we have had success with 5-alpha F'Iq cells (NEB). Second, the sequencing of Multibow constructs may run into problems of low quality/inaccurate reads. A problematic trace file does not necessarily mean the construct is wrong or the sample has mixed sequences. Third, before using the constructs harvested from mini-prep for injections, we recommend a further purification step using DNA purification kits such as MinElute PCR purification kit (Qiagen). All Multibow constructs share a backbone of pMTB vector (AMP resistance) containing the tol2 sites for transgenic insertion and the loxP recombination sites. To validate the variable region, we recommend sequencing with this specific primer: 5'-CAGCAGGACCATTTATCATGCTGCTGC-3', which recognizes the end of the variable region. The Sp6 primer may not provide enough reading length to reach the variable region.
How to cite: pMTB-Multibow-mB was a gift from Sean Megason (Addgene plasmid # 60985 ; http://n2t.net/addgene:60985 ; RRID:Addgene_60985)
